Addgene plasmid #155021: 3xFLAG-CUL3-pCMV7.1
Purpose: N-terminal 3xFLAG-tagged CUL3 in a pCMV7.1 vector
Depositing lab: Andre Catic. Depositing organization: Baylor College of Medicine. Publication: The ubiquitin ligase Cullin-1 associates with chromatin and regulates transcription of specific c-MYC target genes. Sweeney MA, Iakova P, Maneix L, Shih FY, Cho HE, Sahin E, Catic A. Sci Rep. 2020 Aug 18;10(1):13942. doi: 10.1038/s41598-020-70610-0. PubMed 32811853.
Backbone
  Vector backbone: pCMV7.1
  Backbone size w/o insert (bp): 4717
  Total vector size (bp): 11507
  Vector type: Bacterial Expression
Growth in bacteria
  Bacterial resistance: Ampicillin, 100 μg/mL
  Growth temperature: 37°C
  Growth strain: DH5alpha
  Copy number: High Copy
Gene/Insert
  Gene/Insert name: Cullin 3
  Species: H. sapiens (human)
  Insert size (bp): 6790
  GenBank ID: NM_003590.4
  Entrez Gene: CUL3 (a.k.a. CUL-3, NEDAUS, PHA2E)
  Promoter: pCMV7.1
  Tag / fusion protein: 3xFLAG (N terminal on backbone)
  Cloning method: Restriction Enzyme; 5′ cloning site NotI (not destroyed); 3′ cloning site KpnI (not destroyed)
  Sequencing primers: 5′ AATGTCGTAATAACCCCGCCCCGTTGACGC; 3′ CCTAGTCAGACAAAATGATGC
Terms and licenses: Academic/Nonprofit Terms; Industry Terms: Not Available to Industry
How to cite: 3xFLAG-CUL3-pCMV7.1 was a gift from Andre Catic (Addgene plasmid # 155021 ; http://n2t.net/addgene:155021 ; RRID:Addgene_155021)
