[The description below was written by a language model from this plasmid's Addgene catalogue record and pLannotate feature annotations shown in this document.]
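Description:
3xFLAG-CUL3-pCMV7.1 is a high-copy, ampicillin-selected plasmid carrying human Cullin 3 (CUL3) fused at its N-terminus to a 3xFLAG epitope supplied by the pCMV7.1 backbone. The catalogue lists the vector type as bacterial expression. The annotated architecture, however, is that of a mammalian expression cassette. The human cytomegalovirus immediate-early enhancer and promoter drive a 3xFLAG coding segment, which includes an enterokinase cleavage site. This is followed by the CUL3 open reading frame and a human growth hormone polyadenylation signal. The insert was cloned between NotI and KpnI sites, both of which are retained.

Propagation in E. coli relies on a ColE1/pUC-type origin and the β-lactamase (AmpR) gene with its own promoter. An f1 origin is also present and allows single-stranded DNA production. An SV40 enhancer/early promoter lies downstream of the poly(A) signal, but no mammalian selection marker is annotated after it. The remaining features, namely the T7 promoter, the lac promoter/operator and CAP site, and the lacI and lacZα fragments, are backbone remnants.

The catalogue sizes and the sequenced record disagree. The entry gives a 6,790 bp insert and an 11,507 bp total, consistent with a full-length transcript reference. The sequence result is 7,001 nt and contains a CUL3 coding region of about 2.3 kb, which suggests that only the open reading frame was cloned.

CUL3 is the scaffold of BTB-CUL3-RBX1 cullin-RING E3 ubiquitin ligases. The tagged construct is suited to expressing CUL3 for FLAG-based detection or immunoprecipitation. It was deposited in connection with a study of cullin ubiquitin ligases in chromatin association and transcriptional regulation.
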