Features (pLannotate 1.2.2; 17 found; start..end, strand, type, name):
      1..380     +  enhancer       CMV enhancer: human cytomegalovirus immediate early enhancer
    382..581     +  promoter       CMV promoter: human cytomegalovirus (CMV) immediate early promoter
    614..679     +  CDS            3xFLAG: three tandem FLAG® epitope tags, followed by an enterokinase cleavage site
    692..2995    +  CDS            CUL3 (sequence partly withheld): CUL3_HUMAN - Also known as KIAA0617. Experimental evidence at protein level: Swiss-Prot protein existence level 1. Core component of multiple cullin-RING-based BCR (BTB-CUL3- RBX1) E3 ubiquitin-protein ligase complexes which mediate the ubiquitination and subsequent proteasomal degradation of target proteins. BCR complexes and ARIH1 collaborate in tandem to mediate ubiquitination of target proteins (PubMed:27565346). As a scaffold protein may contribute to catalysis through positioning of the substrate and the ubiquitin-conjugating enzyme. The E3 ubiquitin- protein ligase activity of the compl
   3006..3024    -  misc_feature   MCS (fragment): pUC18/19 multiple cloning site
   3025..3647    +  polyA_signal   hGH poly(A) signal: human growth hormone polyadenylation signal
   3676..4005    +  promoter       SV40 promoter: SV40 enhancer and early promoter
   4044..4062    -  promoter       T7 promoter: promoter for bacteriophage T7 RNA polymerase
   4100..4116    -  protein_bind   lac operator: The lac repressor binds to the lac operator to inhibit transcription in E. coli. This inhibition can be relieved by adding lactose or isopropyl-β-D-thiogalactopyranoside (IPTG). lac repressor encoded by lacI
   4124..4154    -  promoter       lac promoter: promoter for the E. coli lac operon
   4169..4190    -  protein_bind   CAP binding site: CAP binding activates transcription in the presence of cAMP. E. coli catabolite activator protein
   4203..4295    -  CDS            lacI (fragment): lac repressor; lacI; The lac repressor binds to the lac operator to inhibit transcription in E. coli. This inhibition can be relieved by adding lactose or isopropyl-β-D-thiogalactopyranoside (IPTG).
   4478..5066    -  rep_origin     ori: high-copy-number ColE1/pMB1/pBR322/pUC origin of replication
   5237..6097    -  CDS            AmpR: β-lactamase; bla; confers resistance to ampicillin, carbenicillin, and related antibiotics
   6098..6202    -  promoter       AmpR promoter: bla
   6229..6657    +  rep_origin     f1 ori (sequence partly withheld): f1 bacteriophage origin of replication; arrow indicates direction of (+) strand synthesis
   6688..6842    -  CDS            lacZα (fragment): LacZα fragment of β-galactosidase; lacZ fragment
>Addgene plasmid #155021 | 3xFLAG-CUL3-pCMV7.1 | addgene full sequence | sequence record 311396 | Addgene NGS Result
GACATTGATTATTGACTAGTTATTAATAGTAATCAATTACGGGGTCATTAGTTCATAGCCCATATATGGA
GTTCCGCGTTACATAACTTACGGTAAATGGCCCGCCTGGCTGACCGCCCAACGACCCCCGCCCATTGACG
TCAATAATGACGTATGTTCCCATAGTAACGCCAATAGGGACTTTCCATTGACGTCAATGGGTGGAGTATT
TACGGTAAACTGCCCACTTGGCAGTACATCAAGTGTATCATATGCCAAGTCCGCCCCCTATTGACGTCAA
TGACGGTAAATGGCCCGCCTGGCATTATGCCCAGTACATGACCTTACGGGACTTTCCTACTTGGCAGTAC
ATCTACGTATTAGTCATCGCTATTACCATGGTGATGCGGTTTTGGCAGTACACCAATGGGCGTGGATAGC
GGTTTGACTCACGGGGATTTCCAAGTCTCCACCCCATTGACGTCAATGGGAGTTTGTTTTGGCACCAAAA
TCAACGGGACTTTCCAAAATGTCGTAATAACCCCGCCCCGTTGACGCAAATGGGCGGTAGGCGTGTACGG
TGGGAGGTCTATATAAGCAGAGCTCGTTTAGTGAACCGTCAGAATTAACCATGGACTACAAAGACCATGA
CGGTGATTATAAAGATCATGACATCGATTACAAGGATGACGATGACAAGCTTGCGGCCGCGATGTCGAAT
CTGAGCAAAGGCACGGGCAGCCGGAAGGACACCAAGATGCGGATCCGGGCCTTTCCGATGACCATGGAT
[420 nt withheld, positions 770-1189]
GATATGATTGCAAGAGAGCGGAAAGGAGAAGTCGTAGACAGAGGCGCAATAAGAAATGCTTGCCAGATGT
TAATGATTTTAGGTCTCGAAGGAAGATCAGTCTATGAAGAAGATTTTGAGGCTCCTTTTTTGGAAATGTC
TGCAGAATTTTTTCAGATGGAAAGCCAGAAATTTTTAGCAGAAAATAGTGCTTCAGTATATATAAAGAAA
GTAGAAGCTAGAATTAATGAAGAAATAGAACGAGTGATGCACTGCCTTGACAAATCAACGGAAGAACCAA
TTGTAAAGGTGGTTGAAAGGGAACTCATTTCCAAGCACATGAAGACTATAGTAGAAATGGAGAATTCTGG
GCTAGTACATATGTTGAAAAATGGAAAGACAGAAGACCTTGGTTGCATGTACAAGTTATTTAGTCGTGTG
CCAAATGGTTTGAAAACAATGTGTGAGTGTATGAGTTCCTATTTGAGGGAGCAAGGTAAAGCTCTTGTTT
CTGAAGAAGGAGAAGGAAAGAATCCTGTTGACTATATCCAGGGCTTATTGGATCTGAAGAGTAGGTTCGA
TCGCTTCCTCCTGGAATCATTCAACAATGACCGTCTCTTTAAACAAACTATTGCGGGTGACTTTGAGTAT
TTTCTCAACCTCAACTCCAGGTCTCCTGAATACCTCTCATTATTTATTGATGATAAGCTGAAAAAGGGAG
TCAAAGGGCTAACAGAACAAGAAGTAGAAACAATATTGGATAAAGCAATGGTCCTTTTTAGGTTTATGCA
AGAAAAAGATGTATTTGAACGTTATTATAAACAACACTTGGCAAGGAGACTTCTCACAAATAAAAGTGTT
TCTGATGACTCTGAAAAAAACATGATATCTAAGTTAAAGACTGAATGTGGATGTCAGTTCACGTCAAAAC
TGGAAGGAATGTTTAGGGATATGAGCATCTCAAACACAACGATGGATGAATTCAGGCAACATCTACAGGC
AACTGGTGTATCTTTAGGTGGTGTTGATCTTACAGTCCGGGTGCTCACGACAGGATATTGGCCCACTCAG
TCAGCCACACCAAAGTGCAACATCCCACCAGCACCAAGACATGCTTTTGAGATATTCAGAAGGTTCTACT
TAGCCAAACACAGTGGTCGACAGCTCACACTCCAGCATCATATGGGTTCTGCAGATCTCAATGCCACATT
TTATGGACCAGTTAAAAAGGAAGATGGATCTGAAGTTGGTGTTGGAGGTGCACAAGTAACTGGCTCTAAT
ACACGGAAGCACATATTGCAAGTTTCCACTTTCCAGATGACCATATTAATGCTCTTTAATAATAGAGAAA
AATACACATTTGAGGAAATTCAGCAAGAGACAGATATCCCTGAAAGAGAGCTTGTTAGAGCCCTACAGTC
CCTCGCCTGTGGTAAACCAACACAGCGGGTTCTTACAAAAGAACCCAAATCAAAGGAAATAGAAAATGGT
CATATATTTACAGTTAATGATCAGTTCACATCCAAACTACACAGAGTCAAGATTCAAACAGTTGCTGCCA
AACAAGGTGAATCCGACCCAGAGAGGAAAGAAACAAGGCAGAAAGTAGACGACGACAGAAAACATGAGAT
AGAAGCTGCTATAGTGCGGATAATGAAATCTAGAAAGAAGATGCAGCACAATGTTCTAGTAGCGGAGGTA
ACTCAGCAGTTGAAGGCGCGATTCTTACCAAGTCCAGTTGTTATTAAGAAACGTATTGAAGGACTTATTG
AGAGAGAATATTTGGCACGAACACCTGAGGATCGCAAAGTATACACATATGTAGCATAAGGTACCAGTCG
ACTCTAGAGGATCCCGGGTGGCATCCCTGTGACCCCTCCCCAGTGCCTCTCCTGGCCCTGGAAGTTGCCA
CTCCAGTGCCCACCAGCCTTGTCCTAATAAAATTAAGTTGCATCATTTTGTCTGACTAGGTGTCCTTCTA
TAATATTATGGGGTGGAGGGGGGTGGTATGGAGCAAGGGGCAAGTTGGGAAGACAACCTGTAGGGCCTGC
GGGGTCTATTGGGAACCAAGCTGGAGTGCAGTGGCACAATCTTGGCTCACTGCAATCTCCGCCTCCTGGG
TTCAAGCGATTCTCCTGCCTCAGCCTCCCGAGTTGTTGGGATTCCAGGCATGCATGACCAGGCTCAGCTA
ATTTTTGTTTTTTTGGTAGAGACGGGGTTTCACCATATTGGCCAGGCTGGTCTCCAACTCCTAATCTCAG
GTGATCTACCCACCTTGGCCTCCCAAATTGCTGGGATTACAGGCGTGAACCACTGCTCCCTTCCCTGTCC
TTCTGATTTTAAAATAACTATACCAGCAGGAGGACGTCCAGACACAGCATAGGCTACCTGGCCATGCCCA
ACCGGTGGGACATTTGAGTTGCTTGCTTGGCACTGTCCTCTCATGCGTTGGGTCCACTCAGTAGATGCCT
GTTGAATTGGGTACGCGGCCAGCTTGGCTGTGGAATGTGTGTCAGTTAGGGTGTGGAAAGTCCCCAGGCT
CCCCAGCAGGCAGAAGTATGCAAAGCATGCATCTCAATTAGTCAGCAACCAGGTGTGGAAAGTCCCCAGG
CTCCCCAGCAGGCAGAAGTATGCAAAGCATGCATCTCAATTAGTCAGCAACCATAGTCCCGCCCCTAACT
CCGCCCATCCCGCCCCTAACTCCGCCCAGTTCCGCCCATTCTCCGCCCCATGGCTGACTAATTTTTTTTA
TTTATGCAGAGGCCGAGGCCGCCTCGGCCTCTGAGCTATTCCAGAAGTAGTGAGGAGGCTTTTTTGGAGG
CCTAGGCTTTTGCAAAAAGCTCCTCGAGGAACTGAAAAACCAGAAAGTTAATTCCCTATAGTGAGTCGTA
TTAAATTCGTAATCATGTCATAGCTGTTTCCTGTGTGAAATTGTTATCCGCTCACAATTCCACACAACAT
ACGAGCCGGAAGCATAAAGTGTAAAGCCTGGGGTGCCTAATGAGTGAGCTAACTCACATTAATTGCGTTG
CGCTCACTGCCCGCTTTCCAGTCGGGAAACCTGTCGTGCCAGCTGCATTAATGAATCGGCCAACGCGCGG
GGAGAGGCGGTTTGCGTATTGGGCGCTCTTCCGCTTCCTCGCTCACTGACTCGCTGCGCTCGGTCGTTCG
GCTGCGGCGAGCGGTATCAGCTCACTCAAAGGCGGTAATACGGTTATCCACAGAATCAGGGGATAACGCA
GGAAAGAACATGTGAGCAAAAGGCCAGCAAAAGGCCAGGAACCGTAAAAAGGCCGCGTTGCTGGCGTTTT
TCCATAGGCTCCGCCCCCCTGACGAGCATCACAAAAATCGACGCTCAAGTCAGAGGTGGCGAAACCCGAC
AGGACTATAAAGATACCAGGCGTTTCCCCCTGGAAGCTCCCTCGTGCGCTCTCCTGTTCCGACCCTGCCG
CTTACCGGATACCTGTCCGCCTTTCTCCCTTCGGGAAGCGTGGCGCTTTCTCATAGCTCACGCTGTAGGT
ATCTCAGTTCGGTGTAGGTCGTTCGCTCCAAGCTGGGCTGTGTGCACGAACCCCCCGTTCAGCCCGACCG
CTGCGCCTTATCCGGTAACTATCGTCTTGAGTCCAACCCGGTAAGACACGACTTATCGCCACTGGCAGCA
GCCACTGGTAACAGGATTAGCAGAGCGAGGTATGTAGGCGGTGCTACAGAGTTCTTGAAGTGGTGGCCTA
ACTACGGCTACACTAGAAGAACAGTATTTGGTATCTGCGCTCTGCTGAAGCCAGTTACCTTCGGAAAAAG
AGTTGGTAGCTCTTGATCCGGCAAACAAACCACCGCTGGTAGCGGTGGTTTTTTTGTTTGCAAGCAGCAG
ATTACGCGCAGAAAAAAAGGATCTCAAGAAGATCCTTTGATCTTTTCTACGGGGTCTGACGCTCAGTGGA
ACGAAAACTCACGTTAAGGGATTTTGGTCATGAGATTATCAAAAAGGATCTTCACCTAGATCCTTTTAAA
TTAAAAATGAAGTTTTAAATCAATCTAAAGTATATATGAGTAAACTTGGTCTGACAGTTACCAATGCTTA
ATCAGTGAGGCACCTATCTCAGCGATCTGTCTATTTCGTTCATCCATAGTTGCCTGACTCCCCGTCGTGT
AGATAACTACGATACGGGAGGGCTTACCATCTGGCCCCAGTGCTGCAATGATACCGCGAGACCCACGCTC
ACCGGCTCCAGATTTATCAGCAATAAACCAGCCAGCCGGAAGGGCCGAGCGCAGAAGTGGTCCTGCAACT
TTATCCGCCTCCATCCAGTCTATTAATTGTTGCCGGGAAGCTAGAGTAAGTAGTTCGCCAGTTAATAGTT
TGCGCAACGTTGTTGCCATTGCTACAGGCATCGTGGTGTCACGCTCGTCGTTTGGTATGGCTTCATTCAG
CTCCGGTTCCCAACGATCAAGGCGAGTTACATGATCCCCCATGTTGTGCAAAAAAGCGGTTAGCTCCTTC
GGTCCTCCGATCGTTGTCAGAAGTAAGTTGGCCGCAGTGTTATCACTCATGGTTATGGCAGCACTGCATA
ATTCTCTTACTGTCATGCCATCCGTAAGATGCTTTTCTGTGACTGGTGAGTACTCAACCAAGTCATTCTG
AGAATAGTGTATGCGGCGACCGAGTTGCTCTTGCCCGGCGTCAATACGGGATAATACCGCGCCACATAGC
AGAACTTTAAAAGTGCTCATCATTGGAAAACGTTCTTCGGGGCGAAAACTCTCAAGGATCTTACCGCTGT
TGAGATCCAGTTCGATGTAACCCACTCGTGCACCCAACTGATCTTCAGCATCTTTTACTTTCACCAGCGT
TTCTGGGTGAGCAAAAACAGGAAGGCAAAATGCCGCAAAAAAGGGAATAAGGGCGACACGGAAATGTTGA
ATACTCATACTCTTCCTTTTTCAATATTATTGAAGCATTTATCAGGGTTATTGTCTCATGAGCGGATACA
TATTTGAATGTATTTAGAAAAATAAACAAATAGGGGTTCCGCGCACATTTCCCCGAAAAGTGCCACCTG
[124 nt withheld, positions 6229-6352]
C
[91 nt withheld, positions 6354-6444]
A
[49 nt withheld, positions 6446-6494]
CCTTTGACGTTGGAGTCCACGTTCTTT
[37 nt withheld, positions 6522-6558]
ACCCTATCTCGGTCTATTCTTTTGATTTATAAGGGATTTTGCCGATTTCGGCCTATTGGTTAAAAAATGA
GCTGATTTAACAAAAATTTAACGCGAATTTTAACAAAATATTAACGCTTACAATTTCCATTCGCCATTCA
GGCTGCGCAACTGTTGGGAAGGGCGATCGGTGCGGGCCTCTTCGCTATTACGCCAGCTGGCGAAAGGGGG
ATGTGCTGCAAGGCGATTAAGTTGGGTAACGCCAGGGTTTTCCCAGTCACGACGTTGTAAAACGACGGCC
AGTGCCAAGCTGATCTATACATTGAATCAATATTGGCAATTAGCCATATTAGTCATTGGTTATATAGCAT
AAATCAATATTGGCTATTGGCCATTGCATACGTTGTATCTATATCATAATATGTACATTTATATTGGCTC
ATGTCCAATATGACCGCCATGTT
